>Addgene plasmid #65388 | GFP-PCAF (delta5-53a.a.) | addgene partial sequence | sequence record 111871 | EGFP-C 5'-CATGGTCCTGCTGGAGTTCGTG-3'
CTCGAGCCCATCAACAAGTTTGTACAAAAAAGCAGGCTTCGAAGGAGATAGAACCAATTCTCTAAGGAAA
TACTTAACCATGGTCGACTGGATCCGGTACCTCATGTCCGAGGCTCCGGCGACGGCAGTGGCTGCAGCGG
GCACGGCCGAAGGACCGGGAGGCGGTGGCTCGGCCCGAATCGCCGTGAAGAAAGCGCAACTACGCTCCGC
TCCGCGGGCCAAGAAACTGGAGAAACTCGGAGTGTACTCCGCCTGCAAGGCCGAGGAGTCTTGTAAATGT
AATGGCTGGAAAAACCCTAACCCCTCACCCACTCCCCCCAGAGCCGACCTGCAGCAAATAATTGTCAGTC
TAACAGAATCCTGTCGGAGTTGTAGCCATGCCCTAGCTGCTCATGTTTCCCACCTGGAGAATGTGTCAGA
GGAAGAAATGAACAGACTCCTGGGAATAGTATTGGATGTGGAATATCTCTTTACCTGTGTCCACAAGGAA
GAAGATGCAGATACCAAACAAGTTTATTTCTATCTATTTAAGCTCTTGAGAAAGTCTATTTTACAAAGAG
GAAAACCTGTGGTTGAAGGCTCTTTGGAAAAGAAACCCCCATTTGAAAAACCTAGCATTGAACAGGGTGT
GAATAACTTTGTGCAGTACAAATTTAGTCACCTGCCAGC
