>Addgene plasmid #65388 | GFP-PCAF (delta5-53a.a.) | addgene partial sequence | sequence record 111872 | TK-pA-R 5'-ttgtctccttccgtgtttca-3'
TACGCGTAGAATCGAGACCGAGGAGAGGGTTAGGGATAGGCTTCCCGTTATCAACCACTTTGTACAAGAA
AGCTGGGTCTAGATATCTCGAGTGCGGCCGCGAATTCAACTTGTCAATTAATCCAGCTTCCTTAATTTTA
CTGAAGAAGAATTTCTCCAGGATATTGGCACATTTGTAGTATTCACTCTCAGGGGGGTTGTACTCTTTGC
AATTGGTAAAGACTCGCTGTAAGTCTGCCATGAATAATTTCTTAGACACGTAGTACCTATTCTTGAGGCG
TTCACTCATGGTTTTCAGATCCATGGGGAACCTTATAACTTCATAATATCCTGGAGCTTCTGTTCTCTTC
ACAGGTTCCATGAAGGGCCAAGCGCTTTGATGGCTCTTCACCTGCTGGAGGATGCTCTTGAGCGTGCTGT
AAAGCTGGTCAGGGTCTCTGGGCTCTTTACTTTTCTCTTTTCCACTCGGTTTCCAGCCTGTCTCTCTAAT
TCCAGGAATGCTTTCTATAGGAATCTGTCGAACTCCATCTTTAAAACATGAAAGTCCAGGGTAAACTTTT
CGAATTTGTGCCTGTTTTCTTTCAATCAG
