[The description below was written by a language model from this plasmid's Addgene catalogue record.]
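Description:
GFP-PCAF (delta5-53a.a.) is a mammalian expression plasmid built on the Invitrogen pcDNA6.2/N-EmGFP-DEST Gateway destination backbone (about 5.8 kb without insert). It is maintained in E. coli as a high-copy plasmid under ampicillin selection, and it carries a blasticidin marker that allows selection of transfected mammalian cells. No feature table accompanies the record, so details such as the bacterial origin and the exact arrangement of recombination scars are not documented here. Because the insert was introduced by Gateway cloning, it would normally be flanked by att recombination sites.

The payload is a roughly 2.3 kb human PCAF (KAT2B) open reading frame expressed from the CMV promoter. PCAF is a bromodomain-containing lysine acetyltransferase. The backbone supplies Emerald GFP at the N terminus, producing a fluorescent fusion protein. The record also lists a backbone-encoded C-terminal V5 epitope, though it does not say whether the insert's stop codon was removed to allow read-through into that tag. The sequencing primer listed at the 3′ end indicates a TK polyadenylation signal downstream of the cassette.

This clone is not wild type. Nucleotides 13–159 of the ORF, corresponding to amino acids 5–53, were lost unintentionally during PCR amplification from the source cDNA clone, leaving an in-frame N-terminal deletion.

The stated purpose is expression of a GFP-tagged bromodomain protein in mammalian cells. The associated study screened bromodomain proteins for roles in chromatin recognition of DNA damage, so the construct suits live-cell or fixed-cell localisation of PCAF, provided the deletion is taken into account when interpreting results.
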