Addgene plasmid #65388: GFP-PCAF (delta5-53a.a.)
Purpose: GFP-tagged BRD protein, which can be used to be expressed in mammalian cells.
Depositing lab: Kyle Miller. Depositing organization: University of Texas at Austin. Publication: Screen identifies bromodomain protein ZMYND8 in chromatin recognition of transcription-associated DNA damage that promotes homologous recombination. Gong F, Chiu LY, Cox B, Aymard F, Clouaire T, Leung JW, Cammarata M, Perez M, Agarwal P, Brodbelt JS, Legube G, Miller KM. Genes Dev. 2015 Jan 15;29(2):197-211. doi: 10.1101/gad.252189.114. PubMed 25593309.
Backbone
  Vector backbone: pcDNA6.2/N-EmGFP-DEST
  Backbone manufacturer: invitrogen
  Backbone size w/o insert (bp): 5847
  Vector type: Mammalian Expression
  Selectable markers: Blasticidin
Growth in bacteria
  Bacterial resistance: Ampicillin, 100 μg/mL
  Growth temperature: 37°C
  Growth strain: DH5alpha
  Copy number: High Copy
Gene/Insert
  Gene/Insert name: PCAF (alt name: KAT2B)
  Species: H. sapiens (human)
  Insert size (bp): 2349
  Mutation: lost 13-159bp of the ORF
  Entrez Gene: KAT2B (a.k.a. CAF, P/CAF, PCAF)
  Promoter: CMV
  Tag / fusion protein: EmGFP (N terminal on backbone); V5 (C terminal on backbone)
  Cloning method: Gateway Cloning
  Sequencing primers: 5′ EGFP_C_primer; 3′ TK polyA reverse primer
Terms and licenses: Academic/Nonprofit Terms; Industry Terms: Not Available to Industry
Depositor comments: Gene Source: Harvard PlasmID HsCD00343111; lost 5-53a.a. during the PCR process
How to cite: GFP-PCAF (delta5-53a.a.) was a gift from Kyle Miller (Addgene plasmid # 65388 ; http://n2t.net/addgene:65388 ; RRID:Addgene_65388)
